>Addgene plasmid #161613 | pAAV-hSyn-mRuby3-6xFLAG | addgene full sequence | sequence record 316520 | Addgene NGS result
CCAGCAACGCGGCCTTTTTACGGTTCCTGGCCTTTTGCTGGCCTTTTGCTCACATGTCCTGCAGGCAGCT
GCGCGCTCGCTCGCTCACTGAGGCCGCCCGGGCGTCGGGCGACCTTTGGTCGCCCGGCCTCAGTGAGCGA
GCGAGCGCGCAGAGAGGGAGTGGCCAACTCCATCACTAGGGGTTCCTGCGGCCGCACGCGTTCTAGAAAT
ATTAAGGTACGGGAGGTACTTGGAGCGGCCGCAATAAAATATCTTTATTTTCATTACATCTGTGTGTTGG
TTTTTTGTGTGAATCGATAGTACTAACATACGCTCTCCATCAAAACAAAACGAAACAAAACAAACTAGCA
AAATAGGCTGTCCCCAGTGCAAGTGCAGGTGCCAGAACATTTCTCTATTCTAGACTCGAGCTGCAGAGGG
CCCTGCGTATGAGTGCAAGTGGGTTTTAGGACCAGGATGAGGCGGGGTGGGGGTGCCTACCTGACGACCG
ACCCCGACCCACTGGACAAGCACCCAACCCCCATTCCCCAAATTGCGCATCCCCTATCAGAGAGGGGGAG
GGGAAACAGGATGCGGCGAGGCGCGTGCGCACTGCCAGCTTCAGCACCGCGGACAGTGCCTTCGCCCCCG
CCTGGCGGCGCGCGCCACCGCCGCCTCAGCACTGAAGGCGCGCTGACGTCACTCGCCGGTCCCCCGCAAA
CTCCCCTTCCCGGCCACCTTGGTCGCGTCCGCGCCGCCGCCGGCCCAGCCGGACCGCACCACGCGAGGCG
CGAGATAGGGGGGCACGGGCGCGACCATCTGCGCTGCGGCGCCGGCGACTCAGCGCTGCCTCAGTCTGCG
GTGGGCAGCGGAGGAGTCGTGTCGTGCCTGAGAGCGCAGTCGAATTCGCCACCATGGATTACAAAGATGA
CGATGACAAAGGCGACTACAAGGACGATGACGACAAAGGAGACTACAAGGATGATGACGACAAAGGTGGA
GGAGGAGGTGTGTCTAAGGGCGAAGAGCTGATCAAGGAAAATATGCGTATGAAGGTGGTCATGGAAGGTT
CGGTCAACGGCCACCAATTCAAATGCACAGGTGAAGGAGAAGGCAGACCGTACGAGGGAGTGCAAACCAT
GAGGATCAAAGTCATCGAGGGAGGACCCCTGCCATTTGCCTTTGACATTCTTGCCACGTCGTTCATGTAT
GGCAGCCGTACCTTTATCAAGTACCCGGCCGACATCCCTGATTTCTTTAAACAGTCCTTTCCTGAGGGTT
TTACTTGGGAAAGAGTTACGAGATACGAAGATGGTGGAGTCGTCACCGTCACGCAGGACACCAGCCTTGA
GGATGGCGAGCTCGTCTACAACGTCAAGGTCAGAGGGGTAAACTTTCCCTCCAATGGTCCCGTGATGCAG
AAGAAGACCAAGGGTTGGGAGCCTAATACAGAGATGATGTATCCAGCAGATGGTGGTCTGAGAGGATACA
CTGACATCGCACTGAAAGTTGATGGTGGTGGCCATCTGCACTGCAACTTCGTGACAACTTACAGGTCAAA
AAAGACCGTCGGGAACATCAAGATGCCCGGTGTCCATGCCGTTGATCACCGCCTGGAAAGGATCGAGGAG
AGTGACAATGAAACCTACGTAGTGCAAAGAGAAGTGGCAGTTGCCAAATACAGCAACCTTGGTGGTGGCA
TGGACGAGCTGTACAAGGGAGGTGGAGGAGGAGATTACAAAGATGATGATGATAAGGGAGATTACAAGGA
TGATGACGATAAGGGAGACTACAAGGATGATGATGACAAGTAAAAGCTTATCGATAATCAACCTCTGGAT
TACAAAATTTGTGAAAGATTGACTGGTATTCTTAACTATGTTGCTCCTTTTACGCTATGTGGATACGCTG
CTTTAATGCCTTTGTATCATGCTATTGCTTCCCGTATGGCTTTCATTTTCTCCTCCTTGTATAAATCCTG
GTTGCTGTCTCTTTATGAGGAGTTGTGGCCCGTTGTCAGGCAACGTGGCGTGGTGTGCACTGTGTTTGCT
GACGCAACCCCCACTGGTTGGGGCATTGCCACCACCTGTCAGCTCCTTTCCGGGACTTTCGCTTTCCCCC
TCCCTATTGCCACGGCGGAACTCATCGCCGCCTGCCTTGCCCGCTGCTGGACAGGGGCTCGGCTGTTGGG
CACTGACAATTCCGTGGTGTTGTCGGGGAAATCATCGTCCTTTCCTTGGCTGCTCGCCTGTGTTGCCACC
TGGATTCTGCGCGGGACGCCCTTCTGCTACGTCCCTTCGGCCCTCAATCCAGCGGACCTTCCTTCCCGCG
GCCTGCTGCCGGCTCTGCGGCCTCTTCCGCGTCTTCGCCTTCGCCCTCAGACGAGTCGGATCTCCCTTTG
GGCCGCCTCCCCGCATCGATACCGTCGACTAGAGCTCGCTGATCAGCCTCGACTGTGCCTTCTAGTTGCC
AGCCATCTGTTGTTTGCCCCTCCCCCGTGCCTTCCTTGACCCTGGAAGGTGCCACTCCCACTGTCCTTTC
CTAATAAAATGAGGAAATTGCATCGCATTGTCTGAGTAGGTGTCATTCTATTCTGGGGGGTGGGGTGGGG
CAGGACAGCAAGGGGGAGGATTGGGAAGACAATAGCAGGCATGCTGGGGAGAGATCTGAGGAACCCCTAG
TGATGGAGTTGGCCACTCCCTCTCTGCGCGCTCGCTCGCTCACTGAGGCCGGGCGACCAAAGGTCGCCCG
ACGCCCGGGCTTTGCCCGGGCGGCCTCAGTGAGCGAGCGAGCGCGCAGAGAGGGAGTGGCCCCCCCCCCC
CCCCCCCCCCTGCAGCCTGGCGTAATAGCGAAGAGGCCCGCACCGATCGCCCTTCCCAACAGTTGCGCAG
CCTGAATGGCGAATGG
[124 nt withheld, positions 2887-3010]
C
[91 nt withheld, positions 3012-3102]
A
[49 nt withheld, positions 3104-3152]
CCTTTGACGTTGGAGTCCACGTTCTTT
[37 nt withheld, positions 3180-3216]
ACCCTATCTCGGTCTATTCTTTTGATTTATAAGGGATTTTGCCGATTTCGGCCTATTGGTTAAAAAATGA
GCTGATTTAACAAAAATTTAACGCGAATTTTAACAAAATATTAACGCTTACAATTTCCTGATGCGGTATT
TTCTCCTTACGCATCTGTGCGGTATTTCACACCGCATATGGTGCACTCTCAGTACAATCTGCTCTGATGC
CGCATAGTTAAGCCAGCCCCGACACCCGCCAACACCCGCTGACGCGCCCTGACGGGCTTGTCTGCTCCCG
GCATCCGCTTACAGACAAGCTGTGACCGTCTCCGGGAGCTGCATGTGTCAGAGGTTTTCACCGTCATCAC
CGAAACGCGCGAGACGAAAGGGCCTCGTGATACGCCTATTTTTATAGGTTAATGTCATGATAATAATGGT
TTCTTAGACGTCAGGTGGCACTTTTCGGGGAAATGTGCGCGGAACCCCTATTTGTTTATTTTTCTAAATA
CATTCAAATATGTATCCGCTCATGAGACAATAACCCTGATAAATGCTTCAATAATATTGAAAAAGGAAGA
GTATGAGTATTCAACATTTCCGTGTCGCCCTTATTCCCTTTTTTGCGGCATTTTGCCTTCCTGTTTTTGC
TCACCCAGAAACGCTGGTGAAAGTAAAAGATGCTGAAGATCAGTTGGGTGCACGAGTGGGTTACATCGAA
CTGGATCTCAACAGCGGTAAGATCCTTGAGAGTTTTCGCCCCGAAGAACGTTTTCCAATGATGAGCACTT
TTAAAGTTCTGCTATGTGGCGCGGTATTATCCCGTATTGACGCCGGGCAAGAGCAACTCGGTCGCCGCAT
ACACTATTCTCAGAATGACTTGGTTGAGTACTCACCAGTCACAGAAAAGCATCTTACGGATGGCATGACA
GTAAGAGAATTATGCAGTGCTGCCATAACCATGAGTGATAACACTGCGGCCAACTTACTTCTGACAACGA
TCGGAGGACCGAAGGAGCTAACCGCTTTTTTGCACAACATGGGGGATCATGTAACTCGCCTTGATCGTTG
GGAACCGGAGCTGAATGAAGCCATACCAAACGACGAGCGTGACACCACGATGCCTGTAGCAATGGCAACA
ACGTTGCGCAAACTATTAACTGGCGAACTACTTACTCTAGCTTCCCGGCAACAATTAATAGACTGGATGG
AGGCGGATAAAGTTGCAGGACCACTTCTGCGCTCGGCCCTTCCGGCTGGCTGGTTTATTGCTGATAAATC
TGGAGCCGGTGAGCGTGGGTCTCGCGGTATCATTGCAGCACTGGGGCCAGATGGTAAGCCCTCCCGTATC
GTAGTTATCTACACGACGGGGAGTCAGGCAACTATGGATGAACGAAATAGACAGATCGCTGAGATAGGTG
CCTCACTGATTAAGCATTGGTAACTGTCAGACCAAGTTTACTCATATATACTTTAGATTGATTTAAAACT
TCATTTTTAATTTAAAAGGATCTAGGTGAAGATCCTTTTTGATAATCTCATGACCAAAATCCCTTAACGT
GAGTTTTCGTTCCACTGAGCGTCAGACCCCGTAGAAAAGATCAAAGGATCTTCTTGAGATCCTTTTTTTC
TGCGCGTAATCTGCTGCTTGCAAACAAAAAAACCACCGCTACCAGCGGTGGTTTGTTTGCCGGATCAAGA
GCTACCAACTCTTTTTCCGAAGGTAACTGGCTTCAGCAGAGCGCAGATACCAAATACTGTTCTTCTAGTG
TAGCCGTAGTTAGGCCACCACTTCAAGAACTCTGTAGCACCGCCTACATACCTCGCTCTGCTAATCCTGT
TACCAGTGGCTGCTGCCAGTGGCGATAAGTCGTGTCTTACCGGGTTGGACTCAAGACGATAGTTACCGGA
TAAGGCGCAGCGGTCGGGCTGAACGGGGGGTTCGTGCACACAGCCCAGCTTGGAGCGAACGACCTACACC
GAACTGAGATACCTACAGCGTGAGCTATGAGAAAGCGCCACGCTTCCCGAAGGGAGAAAGGCGGACAGGT
ATCCGGTAAGCGGCAGGGTCGGAACAGGAGAGCGCACGAGGGAGCTTCCAGGGGGAAACGCCTGGTATCT
TTATAGTCCTGTCGGGTTTCGCCACCTCTGACTTGAGCGTCGATTTTTGTGATGCTCGTCAGGGGGGCGG
AGCCTATGGAAAAACG
Features (pLannotate 1.2.2; 20 found; start..end, strand, type, name):
     69..96      +  repeat_region  AAV2 ITR (fragment): inverted terminal repeat of adeno-associated virus serotype 2 inverted
    125..152     +  repeat_region  AAV2 ITR (fragment): inverted terminal repeat of adeno-associated virus serotype 2 inverted
    243..291     +  polyA_signal   poly(A) signal: synthetic polyadenylation signal
    305..396     +  misc_feature   pause site: RNA polymerase II transcriptional pause signal from the human α2 globin gene
    432..879     +  promoter       hSyn promoter: human synapsin I promoter; confers neuron-specific expression (Kügler et al., 2003)
    896..913     +  CDS            5xFLAG (fragment): five tandem FLAG® epitope tags
    990..1697    +  CDS            mRuby3: mRuby3 is a basic (constitutively fluorescent) red fluorescent protein published in 2016, derived from Entacmaea quadricolor. It has low acid sensitivity.
   1722..1742    -  CDS            PDGFRβ TM domain (fragment): transmembrane domain from platelet derived growth factor receptor beta
   1767..1790    +  CDS            3xFLAG (fragment): three tandem FLAG® epitope tags, followed by an enterokinase cleavage site
   1806..2394    +  misc_feature   WPRE: woodchuck hepatitis virus posttranscriptional regulatory element
   2433..2640    +  polyA_signal   bGH poly(A) signal: bovine growth hormone polyadenylation signal
   2649..2778    +  repeat_region  AAV2 ITR (fragment): inverted terminal repeat of adeno-associated virus serotype 2 inverted
   2789..2810    -  promoter       chicken β-actin promoter (fragment): contains a 21-bp deletion relative to the standard chicken β-actin promoter
   2817..2883    +  CDS            lacZα (fragment): LacZα fragment of β-galactosidase; lacZ fragment
   2887..3315    +  rep_origin     f1 ori (sequence partly withheld): f1 bacteriophage origin of replication; arrow indicates direction of (+) strand synthesis
   3343..3442    -  misc_feature   bom (fragment): basis of mobility region from pBR322
   3544..3579    -  CDS            rop (fragment): Rop protein, which maintains plasmids at low copy number; rop
   3674..3778    +  promoter       AmpR promoter: bla
   3779..4639    +  CDS            AmpR: β-lactamase; bla; confers resistance to ampicillin, carbenicillin, and related antibiotics
   4810..5398    +  rep_origin     ori: high-copy-number ColE1/pMB1/pBR322/pUC origin of replication
