[The description below was written by a language model from this plasmid's Addgene catalogue record and pLannotate feature annotations shown in this document.]
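Description:
pAAV-hSyn-mRuby3-6xFLAG is an adeno-associated virus transfer plasmid for mammalian expression, built on the pAAV-hSyn backbone and about 5.4 kb in the sequenced record. It is maintained in bacteria as a high-copy plasmid through a ColE1/pUC-type origin and selected with ampicillin via the β-lactamase gene. An f1 phage origin is also present. The expression cassette is flanked by AAV2 inverted terminal repeats, which allow the intervening DNA to be packaged into recombinant AAV particles when helper functions are supplied. The left ITR is detected only as short fragments by the automated annotation. A recombination-tolerant growth strain is recorded, in keeping with the instability typical of ITRs.

The payload is a synthetic open reading frame of roughly 900 bp encoding the red fluorescent protein mRuby3 with three FLAG epitope tags on each side, six in total. It is driven by the human synapsin 1 promoter, which confers neuron-specific expression. Upstream of the promoter the annotation shows a synthetic poly(A) signal and a transcriptional pause site, elements that generally limit read-through transcription into the cassette. Downstream, a WPRE in the 3′ UTR enhances transcript stability and expression, followed by the bovine growth hormone polyadenylation signal. Very short hits to a PDGFRβ transmembrane domain, chicken β-actin promoter, lacZα, bom and rop are probably annotation artefacts or backbone remnants rather than functional parts.

The construct serves as a cell morphology marker in neurons. Cells can be visualised directly by red fluorescence, which the depositor notes survives formaldehyde fixation, or by anti-FLAG immunostaining. It was deposited with work on spatially multiplexed imaging of fluorescent reporters.
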