Addgene plasmid #161613: pAAV-hSyn-mRuby3-6xFLAG
Purpose: Cell morphology marker construct. Contains a red fluorescent protein mRuby3 and six FLAG tags.
Depositing lab: Edward Boyden. Depositing organization: Massachusetts Institute of Technology. Publication: Spatial Multiplexing of Fluorescent Reporters for Imaging Signaling Network Dynamics. Linghu C, Johnson SL, Valdes PA, Shemesh OA, Park WM, Park D, Piatkevich KD, Wassie AT, Liu Y, An B, Barnes SA, Celiker OT, Yao CC, Yu CJ, Wang R, Adamala KP, Bear MF, Keating AE, Boyden ES. Cell. 2020 Nov 17. pii: S0092-8674(20)31399-4. doi: 10.1016/j.cell.2020.10.035. PubMed 33232692.
Backbone
  Vector backbone: pAAV-hSyn
  Backbone manufacturer: Stratagene
  Backbone size w/o insert (bp): 4496
  Vector type: Mammalian Expression, AAV
Growth in bacteria
  Bacterial resistance: Ampicillin, 100 μg/mL
  Growth temperature: 37°C
  Growth strain: NEB Stable
  Copy number: High Copy
Gene/Insert
  Gene/Insert name: mRuby3-6xFLAG (alt names: 3xFLAG-mRuby3-3xFLAG; smRuby3_FLAG)
  Species: Synthetic
  Insert size (bp): 900
  Mutation: N/A
  Promoter: Human synapsin 1 promoter
  Cloning method: Gibson Cloning
  Sequencing primers: 5′ GCACGGGCGCGACCATCTGC; 3′ WPRE-R
Terms and licenses: Academic/Nonprofit Terms; Industry Terms: Not Available to Industry
Depositor comments: The fluorescence of mRuby3 will be preserved after formaldehyde fixation. The pAAV-hSyn backbone contains WHP Posttranscriptional Response Element (WPRE) at 3'-UTR. 5' cloning site: EcoRI (not destroyed), 3' cloning site: HindIII (not destroyed).
How to cite: pAAV-hSyn-mRuby3-6xFLAG was a gift from Edward Boyden (Addgene plasmid # 161613 ; http://n2t.net/addgene:161613 ; RRID:Addgene_161613)
