>Addgene plasmid #161613 | pAAV-hSyn-mRuby3-6xFLAG | depositor partial sequence | sequence record 313300 | mRuby3-6xFLAG
ATGGATTACAAAGATGACGATGACAAAGGCGACTACAAGGACGATGACGACAAAGGAGACTACAAGGATG
ATGACGACAAAGGTGGAGGAGGAGGTGTGTCTAAGGGCGAAGAGCTGATCAAGGAAAATATGCGTATGAA
GGTGGTCATGGAAGGTTCGGTCAACGGCCACCAATTCAAATGCACAGGTGAAGGAGAAGGCAGACCGTAC
GAGGGAGTGCAAACCATGAGGATCAAAGTCATCGAGGGAGGACCCCTGCCATTTGCCTTTGACATTCTTG
CCACGTCGTTCATGTATGGCAGCCGTACCTTTATCAAGTACCCGGCCGACATCCCTGATTTCTTTAAACA
GTCCTTTCCTGAGGGTTTTACTTGGGAAAGAGTTACGAGATACGAAGATGGTGGAGTCGTCACCGTCACG
CAGGACACCAGCCTTGAGGATGGCGAGCTCGTCTACAACGTCAAGGTCAGAGGGGTAAACTTTCCCTCCA
ATGGTCCCGTGATGCAGAAGAAGACCAAGGGTTGGGAGCCTAATACAGAGATGATGTATCCAGCAGATGG
TGGTCTGAGAGGATACACTGACATCGCACTGAAAGTTGATGGTGGTGGCCATCTGCACTGCAACTTCGTG
ACAACTTACAGGTCAAAAAAGACCGTCGGGAACATCAAGATGCCCGGTGTCCATGCCGTTGATCACCGCC
TGGAAAGGATCGAGGAGAGTGACAATGAAACCTACGTAGTGCAAAGAGAAGTGGCAGTTGCCAAATACAG
CAACCTTGGTGGTGGCATGGACGAGCTGTACAAGGGAGGTGGAGGAGGAGATTACAAAGATGATGATGAT
AAGGGAGATTACAAGGATGATGACGATAAGGGAGACTACAAGGATGATGATGACAAGTAA
